>Addgene plasmid #27767 | pUT1176-HQ858717 | depositor full sequence | sequence record 13071 | Author sequence
CAAATAATGATTTTATTTTGACTGATAGTGACCTGTTCGTTGCAACAAATTGATGAGCAATGCTTTTTTA
TAATGCCAACTTTGTACAAAAAAGCAGGCTCCGCGGCCGCCCCCTTCACCATGGAGGCGAGAATGCCTCC
GGGGTTCAGGTTCCACCCCAGGGATGACGAGCTCGTGATGGACTACCTCCTACAAAAGCTCTCCGGCCAT
GGCCACCATGCCGGCGCTGCCATCGTCGTCGACGTCGACCTCAACAAGTGCGAGCCATGGGACCTCCCAG
ATTCCGCGTGCGTGGGTGGGAAGGAGTGGTACTTCTTCAGCCTGCGCGACCGCAAGTACGCGACGGGGCA
GCGCACTAACCGCGCCACGCACTCCGGCTACTGGAAGGCCACCGGCAAGGACCGCGCCGTCGTCGCCGGC
GGCGAGGTGGCGGTGGGGATGCGCAAGACGCTGGTCTTCTACCGGGGCCGCGCGCCCAGGGGGAAGAAGA
CGGAGTGGGTCATGCACGAGTTCCGCCTCCACCCCCATGCCGCGCCGTGCCTGCTAGCAGCAGCTGCGCC
AAACAAGGAGGACTGGGTGCTATGCAGGGTGTTCTACAAGAGCAGAACAACCAGCCCAAGGCCAGAATCT
GAAGACGCCCGGGACGGCACCCCATCAGCTGAACCGCAACTGCCGGCTGCCCTGCCGCTTGCGCCCCTCG
CTGACACCTACGCCGCCCCAACGGTTGCAGAGCAGGTGTACTGCTTCTCCGGTCTGCCGGCACTGCCATT
CAGAAGACCAGTGAGCCTTGGGGACCTTCTGGAGTTCGACGCCTCCGAGAAGGAATCTGTCACGACAGCG
ATGACCAGTGTCTCGAACAACACTAGTTCAGTGCTGGAGCTGGCTCCAAATTGCAACTGGAACCAGGAAA
ATGGCATGTCACGGATGTGGAGCCCCCTTGGGATAAAGGGTGGGCGCGCCGACCCAGCTTTCTTGTACAA
AGTTGGCATTATAAGAAAGCATTGCTTATCAATTTGTTGCAACGAACAGGTCACTATCAGTCAAAATAAA
ATCATTATTTGCCATCCAGCTGATATCCCCTATAGTGAGTCGTATTACATGGTCATAGCTGTTTCCTGGC
AGCTCTGGCCCGTGTCTCAAAATCTCTGATGTTACATTGCACAAGATAAAAATATATCATCATGAACAAT
AAAACTGTCTGCTTACATAAACAGTAATACAAGGGGTGTTATGAGCCATATTCAACGGGAAACGTCGAGG
CCGCGATTAAATTCCAACATGGATGCTGATTTATATGGGTATAAATGGGCTCGCGATAATGTCGGGCAAT
CAGGTGCGACAATCTATCGCTTGTATGGGAAGCCCGATGCGCCAGAGTTGTTTCTGAAACATGGCAAAGG
TAGCGTTGCCAATGATGTTACAGATGAGATGGTCAGACTAAACTGGCTGACGGAATTTATGCCTCTTCCG
ACCATCAAGCATTTTATCCGTACTCCTGATGATGCATGGTTACTCACCACTGCGATCCCCGGAAAAACAG
CATTCCAGGTATTAGAAGAATATCCTGATTCAGGTGAAAATATTGTTGATGCGCTGGCAGTGTTCCTGCG
CCGGTTGCATTCGATTCCTGTTTGTAATTGTCCTTTTAACAGCGATCGCGTATTTCGTCTCGCTCAGGCG
CAATCACGAATGAATAACGGTTTGGTTGATGCGAGTGATTTTGATGACGAGCGTAATGGCTGGCCTGTTG
AACAAGTCTGGAAAGAAATGCATAAACTTTTGCCATTCTCACCGGATTCAGTCGTCACTCATGGTGATTT
CTCACTTGATAACCTTATTTTTGACGAGGGGAAATTAATAGGTTGTATTGATGTTGGACGAGTCGGAATC
GCAGACCGATACCAGGATCTTGCCATCCTATGGAACTGCCTCGGTGAGTTTTCTCCTTCATTACAGAAAC
GGCTTTTTCAAAAATATGGTATTGATAATCCTGATATGAATAAATTGCAGTTTCATTTGATGCTCGATGA
GTTTTTCTAATCAGAATTGGTTAATTGGTTGTAACACTGGCAGAGCATTACGCTGACTTGACGGGACGGC
GCAAGCTCATGACCAAAATCCCTTAACGTGAGTTACGCGTCGTTCCACTGAGCGTCAGACCCCGTAGAAA
AGATCAAAGGATCTTCTTGAGATCCTTTTTTTCTGCGCGTAATCTGCTGCTTGCAAACAAAAAAACCACC
GCTACCAGCGGTGGTTTGTTTGCCGGATCAAGAGCTACCAACTCTTTTTCCGAAGGTAACTGGCTTCAGC
AGAGCGCAGATACCAAATACTGTCCTTCTAGTGTAGCCGTAGTTAGGCCACCACTTCAAGAACTCTGTAG
CACCGCCTACATACCTCGCTCTGCTAATCCTGTTACCAGTGGCTGCTGCCAGTGGCGATAAGTCGTGTCT
TACCGGGTTGGACTCAAGACGATAGTTACCGGATAAGGCGCAGCGGTCGGGCTGAACGGGGGGTTCGTGC
ACACAGCCCAGCTTGGAGCGAACGACCTACACCGAACTGAGATACCTACAGCGTGAGCATTGAGAAAGCG
CCACGCTTCCCGAAGGGAGAAAGGCGGACAGGTATCCGGTAAGCGGCAGGGTCGGAACAGGAGAGCGCAC
GAGGGAGCTTCCAGGGGGAAACGCCTGGTATCTTTATAGTCCTGTCGGGTTTCGCCACCTCTGACTTGAG
CGTCGATTTTTGTGATGCTCGTCAGGGGGGCGGAGCCTATGGAAAAACGCCAGCAACGCGGCCTTTTTAC
GGTTCCTGGCCTTTTGCTGGCCTTTTGCTCACATGTTCTTTCCTGCGTTATCCCCTGATTCTGTGGATAA
CCGTATTACCGCCTTTGAGTGAGCTGATACCGCTCGCCGCAGCCGAACGACCGAGCGCAGCGAGTCAGTG
AGCGAGGAAGCGGAAGAGCGCCCAATACGCAAACCGCCTCTCCCCGCGCGTTGGCCGATTCATTAATGCA
GCTGGCACGACAGGTTTCCCGACTGGAAAGCGGGCAGTGAGCGCAACGCAATTAATACGCGTACCGCTAG
CCAGGAAGAGTTTGTAGAAACGCAAAAAGGCCATCCGTCAGGATGGCCTTCTGCTTAGTTTGATGCCTGG
CAGTTTATGGCGGGCGTCCTGCCCGCCACCCTCCGGGCCGTTGCTTCACAACGTTCAAATCCGCTCCCGG
CGGATTTGTCCTACTCAGGAGAGCGTTCACCGACAAACAACAGATAAAACGAAAGGCCCAGTCTTCCGAC
TGAGCCTTTCGTTTTATTTGATGCCTGGCAGTTCCCTACTCTCGCGTTAACGCTAGCATGGATGTTTTCC
CAGTCACGACGTTGTAAAACGACGGCCAGTCTTAAGCTCGGGCCC
Features (pLannotate 1.2.2; 10 found; start..end, strand, type, name):
      1..100     +  protein_bind   attL1: mutant version of attL; recombination site for the Gateway® LR reaction LR Clonase™
    124..756     +  CDS            NAC021 (fragment): NAC22_ARATH - Also known as NAC022, NAC1. Experimental evidence at protein level: Swiss-Prot protein existence level 1. Transcriptional activator that mediates auxin signaling to promote lateral root development. Activates the expression of two downstream auxin-responsive genes, DBP and AIR3. From Arabidopsis thaliana (Mouse-ear cress).
    962..1061    -  protein_bind   attL2: mutant version of attL; recombination site for the Gateway® LR reaction LR Clonase™
   1079..1097    -  promoter       T7 promoter: promoter for bacteriophage T7 RNA polymerase
   1231..2040    +  CDS            KanR: aminoglycoside phosphotransferase; aph(3')-Ia; confers resistance to kanamycin in bacteria or G418 (Geneticin®) in eukaryotes
   2187..2775    +  rep_origin     ori: high-copy-number ColE1/pMB1/pBR322/pUC origin of replication
   2958..3050    +  CDS            lacI (fragment): lac repressor; lacI; The lac repressor binds to the lac operator to inhibit transcription in E. coli. This inhibition can be relieved by adding lactose or isopropyl-β-D-thiogalactopyranoside (IPTG).
   3105..3132    -  terminator     rrnB T2 terminator: transcription terminator T2 from the E. coli rrnB gene
   3264..3307    +  terminator     rrnB T1 terminator: Escherichia coli rrnB; transcription terminator T1 from the E. coli rrnB gene
   3354..3390    -  CDS            lacZα (fragment): LacZα fragment of β-galactosidase; lacZ fragment
