[The description below was written by a language model from this plasmid's Addgene catalogue record and pLannotate feature annotations shown in this document.]
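Description:
pUT1176-HQ858717 is a Gateway entry clone built on the commercial pENTR/D backbone. It carries the coding sequence of a maize (Zea mays) NAC-family transcription factor and belongs to the Maize TFome, a collection of transcription factor open reading frames assembled for functional genomics. The full sequence is 3,405 nt, which matches the recorded 2,580 bp backbone plus 825 bp insert. The plasmid is propagated in E. coli under kanamycin selection, conferred by an aminoglycoside phosphotransferase (aph(3')-Ia) gene. It replicates from a ColE1/pUC-type origin; the annotation tool labels this origin high-copy, whereas the catalogue entry lists the plasmid as low copy.

The insert lies between attL1 and attL2, the recombination sites used in the Gateway LR Clonase reaction, so the ORF can be moved in a defined orientation into any attR-containing destination vector. According to the depositor, the CDS was PCR-amplified from a full-length cDNA template and retains its native stop codon. That makes it suitable for native or N-terminally tagged expression but not for C-terminal fusions. The automated annotation labels the insert as a fragment of Arabidopsis NAC021/NAC1; this reflects homology within the conserved NAC family rather than the actual source, which the record gives as maize. The entry vector has no promoter positioned to express the gene. A T7 promoter sits just outside attL2 on the reverse strand, facing back toward the insert. The rrnB T1 and T2 terminators upstream of attL1 insulate the cassette from read-through transcription. Short lacI and lacZα fragments are backbone remnants.
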