Addgene plasmid #27767: pUT1176-HQ858717
Depositing lab: John Gray & Erich Grotewold. Depositing organization: University of Toledo. Publication: The Maize TFome--development of a transcription factor open reading frame collection for functional genomics. Burdo B, Gray J, Goetting-Minesky MP, Wittler B, Hunt M, Li T, Velliquette D, Thomas J, Gentzel I, dos Santos Brito M, Mejia-Guerra MK, Connolly LN, Qaisi D, Li W, Casas MI, Doseff AI, Grotewold E. Plant J. 2014 Oct;80(2):356-66. doi: 10.1111/tpj.12623. Epub 2014 Aug 26. PubMed 25053252.
Backbone
  Vector backbone: pENTR/D
  Backbone manufacturer: Invitrogen
  Backbone size w/o insert (bp): 2580
  Vector type: Entry vector
Growth in bacteria
  Bacterial resistance: Kanamycin, 50 μg/mL
  Growth temperature: 37°C
  Growth strain: DH5alpha
  Growth instructions: E. coli TOP10
  Copy number: Low Copy
Gene/Insert
  Gene/Insert name: NAC transcription factor from EE292199
  Species: Zea mays
  Insert size (bp): 825
  GenBank ID: HQ858717
  Cloning method: Restriction Enzyme
  Sequencing primers: 5′ M13 For; 3′ M13 Rev
Terms and licenses: Academic/Nonprofit Terms; Industry Terms: Not Available to Industry
Depositor comments: This CDS was amplified using PCR from a full length cDNA template from the Maize Full-length cDNA Project (www.maizecdna.org) and the PCR product included the stop codon. The PCR product was cloned into a Gateway pENTR/D vector. Further information on this gene may be obtained at www.grassius.org using the GenBank number. (The second half of the plasmid name is the GenBank Number for the sequence of the insert)
How to cite: pUT1176-HQ858717 was a gift from John Gray & Erich Grotewold (Addgene plasmid # 27767 ; http://n2t.net/addgene:27767 ; RRID:Addgene_27767)
