>Addgene plasmid #27767 | pUT1176-HQ858717 | addgene partial sequence | sequence record 34089 | 27767 with M13pUC-fwd
CCAATAATGATTTTATTTTGACTGATAGTGACCTGTTCGTTGCAACAAATTGATGAGCAATGCTTTTTTA
TAATGCCAACTTTGTACAAAAAAGCAGGCTCCGCGGCCGCCCCCTTCACCATGGAGGCGAGAATGCCTCC
GGGGTTCAGGTTCCACCCCAGGGATGACGAGCTCGTGATGGACTACCTCCTACAAAAGCTCTCCGGCCAT
GGCCACCATGCCGGCGCTGCCATCGTCGTCGACGTCGACCTCAACAAGTGCGAGCCATGGGACCTCCCAG
ATTCCGCGTGCGTGGGTGGGAAGGAGTGGTACTTCTTCAGCCTGCGCGACCGCAAGTACGCGACGGGGCA
GCGCACTAACCGCGCCACGCACTCCGGCTACTGGAAGGCCACCGGCAAGGACCGCGCCGTCGTCGCCGGC
GGCGAGGTGGCGGTGGGGATGCGCAAGACGCTGGTCTTCTACCGGGGCCGCGCGCCCAGGGGGAAGAAGA
CGGAGTGGGTCATGCACGAGTTCCGCCTCCACCCCCATGCCGCGCCGTGCCTGCTAGCAGCAGCTGCGCC
AAACAAGGAGGACTGGGTGCTATGCAGGGTGTTCTACAAGAGCAGAACAACCAGCCCAAGGCCAGAATCT
GAAGACGCCCGGGACGGCACCCCATCAGCTGAACCGCAACTGCCGGCTGCCCTGCCGCTTGCGCCCCTCG
CTGACACCTACGCCGCCCCAACGGTTGCAGAGCA
